Addgene plasmid #86473: pCAM17
Purpose: Expresses p12 and p9
Depositing lab: Pamela Silver. Depositing organization: Harvard Medical School. Publication: Synthetic Lipid-Containing Scaffolds Enhance Production by Colocalizing Enzymes. Myhrvold C, Polka JK, Silver PA. ACS Synth Biol. 2016 Aug 3. 10.1021/acssynbio.6b00141 PubMed 27487319.
Backbone
  Vector backbone: pWW307
  Vector type: Bacterial Expression, Synthetic Biology
Growth in bacteria
  Bacterial resistance: Ampicillin, 100 μg/mL
  Growth temperature: 37°C
  Growth strain: DH5alpha
  Copy number: Low Copy
Gene/Insert
  Gene/Insert name: p12, p9
  Species: Bacteriophage phi6
  Promoter: pBAD
  Tag / fusion protein: none
  Cloning method: Gibson Cloning
  Sequencing primers: 5′ pBAD Forward from Eton Bio; 3′ pBAD Reverse from Eton Bio
Terms and licenses: Academic/Nonprofit Terms; Industry Terms: Not Available to Industry
How to cite: pCAM17 was a gift from Pamela Silver (Addgene plasmid # 86473 ; http://n2t.net/addgene:86473 ; RRID:Addgene_86473)
