[The description below was written by a language model from this plasmid's Addgene catalogue record and pLannotate feature annotations shown in this document.]
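Description:
pCAM17 is a bacterial expression plasmid of about 4.6 kb, built on the pWW307 backbone by Gibson assembly and intended for arabinose-inducible production of two bacteriophage phi6 proteins in E. coli. It is selected with ampicillin through a β-lactamase (AmpR) gene under its own bla promoter. It replicates from a ColE1/pMB1-family origin. The automated annotation labels this origin generically as high-copy, whereas the catalogue entry lists the plasmid as low copy, and the record does not resolve this difference.

The payload is a single transcription unit driven by the araBAD (pBAD) promoter. The araC regulator gene is encoded divergently upstream, so expression is repressed in the absence of L-arabinose and switched on when it is added. Downstream of the promoter lie the coding sequences for P12 and then P9, placed almost back to back in an operon-like arrangement, and both are recorded as untagged. P9 is annotated as essential for phi6 membrane formation, and P12 as an assembly factor active in membrane morphogenesis. A very short fragment matching a His/TEV-type composite tag sits after the P9 coding sequence. It appears to be a vector remnant rather than a fusion, consistent with the catalogue stating there is no tag. The unit ends in rrnB-derived sequence, comprising a 5S rRNA segment and the T1 terminator.

The associated publication concerns synthetic lipid-containing scaffolds that enhance production by colocalizing enzymes. In that context, this synthetic-biology plasmid supplies the two phage membrane-forming components on induction.
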