Features (pLannotate 1.2.2; 11 found; start..end, strand, type, name):
     37..321     +  promoter       araBAD promoter: araBAD; promoter of the L-arabinose operon of E. coli; the araC regulatory gene is transcribed in the opposite direction (Guzman et al., 1995)
    347..931     +  CDS            P12: P12_BPPH6 - Protein predicted: Swiss-Prot protein existence level 4. Assembly factor active in membrane morphogenesis. From Pseudomonas phage phi6 (Bacteriophage phi-6).
    934..1203    +  CDS            P9: P9_BPPH6 - Protein predicted: Swiss-Prot protein existence level 4. Essential for membrane formation. From Pseudomonas phage phi6 (Bacteriophage phi-6).
   1283..1300    +  CDS            capTEV™ (fragment): composite tag for in vivo biotinylation, TEV protease cleavage, and 6xHis tagging
   1407..1522    +  ncRNA          5S rRNA: Accession: RF00001 - 5S ribosomal RNA
   1526..1572    +  terminator     rrnB T1 terminator: transcription terminator T1 from the E. coli rrnB gene
   1785..2373    -  rep_origin     ori: high-copy-number ColE1/pMB1/pBR322/pUC origin of replication
   2544..3404    -  CDS            AmpR: β-lactamase; bla; confers resistance to ampicillin, carbenicillin, and related antibiotics
   3405..3509    -  promoter       AmpR promoter: bla
   3599..3642    -  terminator     bacterial terminator: putative bacterial transcription terminator
   3701..10      -  CDS            araC (across the origin): L-arabinose regulatory protein; araC
>Addgene plasmid #86473 | pCAM17 | addgene full sequence | sequence record 173005 | Addgene NGS Result
CTTCAGCCATACTTTTCATACTCCCGCCATTCAGAGAAGAAACCAATTGTCCATATTGCATCAGACATTG
CCGTCACTGCGTCTTTTACTGGCTCTTCTCGCTAACCAAACCGGTAACCCCGCTTATTAAAAGCATTCTG
TAACAAAGCGGGACCAAAGCCATGACAAAAACGCGTAACAAAAGTGTCTATAATCACGGCAGAAAAGTCC
ACATTGATTATTTGCACGGCGTCACACTTTGCTATGCCATAGCATTTTTATCCATAAGATTAGCGGATCT
TACCTGACGCTTTTTATCGCAACTCTCTACTGTTTCTCCATACCCGCTAGCAAAGAGGAGAAAAGAATGG
TTATCGGTCTCCTGAAGTATCTCACGCCTGCCGTTAAGGTGCAGATGGCTGCTCGCGCGTTGGGCCTGTC
CCCCGCCGAAGTCGCTGCAATTGACGGCACGTTGGGTCGTGTCTCTGCGATGCCAGCGGTCGCGGTCGTG
CTGGGAGGGAAACCTCTCTCTCTGGCCACGATCGCGTCAGTTGTGTCTGATGCAAACCCCAGTGCCACTG
TTGGCGCGCTTATGCCTGCTGTACAGGGCATGGTGAGTTCCGACGAAGGCGCGAGTGCGTTGGCTAAGAC
CGTGGTAGGCTTCATGGAGTCCGACCCCAACAGCGATGTCCTGGTTCAACTGCTCCACAAGGTGTCAAAC
TTGCCGATTGTCGGCTTTGGTGACACGCAGTATGCAGACCCAGCTGACTTCTTGGCCAAGGGAGTTTTCC
CTCTGATCAGGAAGCCAGAAGTAGAGGTTCAAGCTGCGCCTTTCACCTGTCGTCAGTGTGATCATGTTGA
TCACATCACTGATGTACCTCAAACTTCGACCTTTGTTCACAAATGCACTTCGTGCGGCTTTGTGCAGATG
GTCCACCGTAAGGATGTTCCGTAATGCCATTTCCTCTGGTAAAGCAAGACCCAACCTCGAAGGCTTTCAC
TGAAGCCAGTGAACGCTCCACCGGCACCCAGATCCTGGACGTCGTCAAGGCCCCTATCGGCCTGTTCGGC
GACGATGCCAAACACGAGTTCGTGACCCGTCAGGAACAAGCCGTCTCCGTCGTCAGCTGGGCAGTTGCTG
CCGGTCTGATCGGCGAGCTGATCGGCTACCGTGGTGCGCGTTCGGGTCGCAAAGCGATCCTGGCCAACAT
CCCTTTCCTGGCCTAATCCTAACTCGAGTAATGAGAAGCTTGGGCCCGAACAAAAACTCATCTCAGAAGA
GGATCTGAATAGCGCCGTCGACCATCATCATCATCATCATTGAGTTTAAACGGTCTCCAGCTTGGCTGTT
TTGGCGGATGAGAGAAGATTTTCAGCCTGATACAGATTAAATCAGAACGCAGAAGCGGTCTGATAAAACA
GAATTTGCCTGGCGGCAGTAGCGCGGTGGTCCCACCTGACCCCATGCCGAACTCAGAAGTGAAACGCCGT
AGCGCCGATGGTAGTGTGGGGTCTCCCCATGCGAGAGTAGGGAACTGCCAGGCATCAAATAAAACGAAAG
GCTCAGTCGAAAGACTGGGCCTTTCGTTTTATCTGTTGTTTGTCGGTGAACTAATTTCTAGACTGCAGGC
TTCCTCGCTCACTGACTCGCTGCGCTCGGTCGTTCGGCTGCGGCGAGCGGTATCAGCTCACTCAAAGGCG
GTAATACGGTTATCCACAGAATCAGGGGATAACGCAGGAAAGAACATGTGAGCAAAAGGCCAGCAAAAGG
CCAGGAACCGTAAAAAGGCCGCGTTGCTGGCGTTTTTCCACAGGCTCCGCCCCCCTGACGAGCATCACAA
AAATCGACGCTCAAGTCAGAGGTGGCGAAACCCGACAGGACTATAAAGATACCAGGCGTTTCCCCCTGGA
AGCTCCCTCGTGCGCTCTCCTGTTCCGACCCTGCCGCTTACCGGATACCTGTCCGCCTTTCTCCCTTCGG
GAAGCGTGGCGCTTTCTCATAGCTCACGCTGTAGGTATCTCAGTTCGGTGTAGGTCGTTCGCTCCAAGCT
GGGCTGTGTGCACGAACCCCCCGTTCAGCCCGACCGCTGCGCCTTATCCGGTAACTATCGTCTTGAGTCC
AACCCGGTAAGACACGACTTATCGCCACTGGCAGCAGCCACTGGTAACAGGATTAGCAGAGCGAGGTATG
TAGGCGGTGCTACAGAGTTCTTGAAGTGGTGGCCTAACTACGGCTACACTAGAAGAACAGTATTTGGTAT
CTGCGCTCTGCTGAAGCCAGTTACCTTCGGAAAAAGAGTTGGTAGCTCTTGATCCGGCAAACAAACCACC
GCTGGTAGCGGTGGTTTTTTTGTTTGCAAGCAGCAGATTACGCGCAGAAAAAAAGGATCTCAAGAAGATC
CTTTGATCTTTTCTACGGGGTCTGACGCTCAGTGGAACGAAAACTCACGTTAAGGGATTTTGGTCATGAG
ATTATCAAAAAGGATCTTCACCTAGATCCTTTTAAATTAAAAATGAAGTTTTAAATCAATCTAAAGTATA
TATGAGTAAACTTGGTCTGACAGTTACCAATGCTTAATCAGTGAGGCACCTATCTCAGCGATCTGTCTAT
TTCGTTCATCCATAGTTGCCTGACTCCCCGTCGTGTAGATAACTACGATACGGGAGGGCTTACCATCTGG
CCCCAGTGCTGCAATGATACCGCGAGACCCACGCTCACCGGCTCCAGATTTATCAGCAATAAACCAGCCA
GCCGGAAGGGCCGAGCGCAGAAGTGGTCCTGCAACTTTATCCGCCTCCATCCAGTCTATTAATTGTTGCC
GGGAAGCTAGAGTAAGTAGTTCGCCAGTTAATAGTTTGCGCAACGTTGTTGCCATTGCTACAGGCATCGT
GGTGTCACGCTCGTCGTTTGGTATGGCTTCATTCAGCTCCGGTTCCCAACGATCAAGGCGAGTTACATGA
TCCCCCATGTTGTGCAAAAAAGCGGTTAGCTCCTTCGGTCCTCCGATCGTTGTCAGAAGTAAGTTGGCCG
CAGTGTTATCACTCATGGTTATGGCAGCACTGCATAATTCTCTTACTGTCATGCCATCCGTAAGATGCTT
TTCTGTGACTGGTGAGTACTCAACCAAGTCATTCTGAGAATAGTGTATGCGGCGACCGAGTTGCTCTTGC
CCGGCGTCAATACGGGATAATACCGCGCCACATAGCAGAACTTTAAAAGTGCTCATCATTGGAAAACGTT
CTTCGGGGCGAAAACTCTCAAGGATCTTACCGCTGTTGAGATCCAGTTCGATGTAACCCACTCGTGCACC
CAACTGATCTTCAGCATCTTTTACTTTCACCAGCGTTTCTGGGTGAGCAAAAACAGGAAGGCAAAATGCC
GCAAAAAAGGGAATAAGGGCGACACGGAAATGTTGAATACTCATACTCTTCCTTTTTCAATATTATTGAA
GCATTTATCAGGGTTATTGTCTCATGAGCGGATACATATTTGAATGTATTTAGAAAAATAAACAAATAGG
GGTTCCGCGCACATTTCCCCGAAAAGTGCCACCTGACGTCTAAGAAACCATTATTATCATGACATTAACC
TATAAAAATAGGCGTATCACGAGGCAGAATTTCAGATAAAAAAAATCCTTAGCTTTCGCTAAGGATGATT
TCTGGAATTCACTAGTCTATGCTACTCCATCGAGCCGTCAATTGTCTGATTCGTTACCAATTATGACAAC
TTGACGGCTACATCATTCACTTTTTCTTCACAACCGGCACGGAACTCGCTCGGGCTGGCCCCGGTGCATT
TTTTAAATACCCGCGAGAAATAGAGTTGATCGTCAAAACCAACATTGCGACCGACGGTGGCGATAGGCAT
CCGGGTGGTGCTCAAAAGCAGCTTCGCCTGGCTGATACGTTGGTCCTCGCGCCAGCTTAAGACGCTAATC
CCTAACTGCTGGCGGAAAAGACGTGACAGACGCGACGGCGACAAGCAAACATGCTGTGCGACGCTGGCGA
TATCAAAATTGCTGTCTGCCAGGTGATCGCTGATGTACTGACAAGCCTCGCGTACCCGATTATCCATCGG
TGGATGGAGCGACTCGTTAATCGCTTCCATGCGCCGCAGCAACAATTGCTCAAGCAGATTTATCGCCAGC
AGCTCCGAATAGCGCCCTTCCCCTTGCCCGGCGTTAATGATTTGCCCAAACAGGTCGCTGAAATGCGGCT
GGTGCGCTTCATCCGGGCGAAAGAACCCCGTATTGGCAAATATTGACGGCCAGTTAAGCCATTCATGCCA
GTAGGCGCGCGGACGAAAGTAAACCCACTGGTGATACCATTCGCGAGCCTCCGGATGACGACCGTAGTGA
TGAATCTCTCCTGGCGGGAACAGCAAAATATCACCCGGTCGGCAAACAAATTCTCGTCCCTGATTTTTCA
CCACCCCCTGACCGCGAATGGTGAGATTGAGAATATAACCTTTCATTCCCAGCGGTCGGTCGATAAAAAA
ATCGAGATAACCGTTGGCCTCAATCGGCGTTAAACCCGCCACCAGATGGGCATTAAACGAGTATCCCGGC
AGCAGGGGATCATTTTGCG
